>Addgene plasmid #168314 | pTL80 | addgene full sequence | sequence record 348913 | Addgene NGS Result
CGGTGCGGGCCTCTTCGCTATTACGCCAGATCCTTTTGTTGTTTCCGGGTGTACAATATGGACTTCCTCT
TTTCTGGCAACCAAACCCATACATCGGGATTCCTATAATACCTTCGTTGGTCTCCCTAACATGTAGGTGG
CGGAGGGGAGATATACAATAGAACAGATACCAGACAAGACATAATGGGCTAAACAAGACTACACCAATTA
CACTGCCTCATTGATGGTGGTACATAACGAACTAATACTGTAGCCCTAGACTTGATAGCCATCATCATAT
CGAAGTTTCACTACCCTTTTTCCATTTGCCATCTATTGAAGTAATAATAGGCGCATGCAACTTCTTTTCT
TTTTTTTTCTTTTCTCTCTCCCCCGTTGTTGTCTCACCATATCCGCAATGACAAAAAAATGATGGAAGAC
ACTAAAGGAAAAAATTAACGACAAAGACAGCACCAACAGATGTCGTTGTTCCAGAGCTGATGAGGGGTAT
CTCGAAGCACACGAAACTTTTTCCTTCCTTCATTCACGCACACTACTCTCTAATGAGCAACGGTATACGG
CCTTCCTTCCAGTTACTTGAATTTGAAATAAAAAAAAGTTTGCTGTCTTGCTATCAAGTATAAATAGACC
TGCAATTATTAATCTTTTGTTTCCTCGTCATTGTTCTCGTTCCCTTTCTTCCTTGTTTCTTTTTCTGCAC
AATATTTCAAGCTATACCAAGCATACAATCAACTCCAAGCTTGAAGCAAGCCTCCTGAAAGATGAAGCTA
CTGTCTTCTATCGAACAAGCATGCGATATTTGCCGACTTAAAAAGCTCAAGTGCTCCAAAGAAAAACCGA
AGTGCGCCAAGTGTCTGAAGAACAACTGGGAGTGTCGCTACTCTCCCAAAACCAAAAGGTCTCCGCTGAC
TAGGGCACATCTGACAGAAGTGGAATCAAGGCTAGAAAGACTGGAACAGCTATTTCTACTGATTTTTCCT
CGAGAAGACCTTGACATGATTTTGAAAATGGATTCTTTACAGGATATAAAAGCATTGTTAACAGGATTAT
TTGTACAAGATAATGTGAATAAAGATGCCGTCACAGATAGATTGGCTTCAGTGGAGACTGATATGCCTCT
AACATTGAGACAGCATAGAATAAGTGCGACATCATCATCGGAAGAGAGTAGTAACAAAGGTCAAAGACAG
TTGACTGTATCGCCGGAATTTGTAATACGACTCACTATAGGGCGAGCCGCCATCATGGAGGAGCAGAAGC
TGATCTCAGAGGAGGACCTGCATATGGCCATGGAGGCCGAATTCAAACAGAAAATTGTGATTAAAGTGCA
GATGAGCTGCGATAAATGCCGCAGCAAAGCCATGGCCCTGGTTGCCGCCAAAGGTGGTGTGGTGAGCGTG
GCCATTGCCGGTGCCGATCGCGATCAGGTGGTGGTGGTGGGTGAAGGTGTGGATAGCATCGAACTGACCA
GCACCCTGCGCAAAAAAGTTGGTCCGGCCCAGCTGGTGCAGGTGGGTGAAGATAAAAAAGAAGTGAAATA
AGGATCCGTCGACCTGCAGCGGCCGCATAACTAGCATAACCCCTTGGGGCCTCTAAACGGGTCTTGAGGG
GTTTTTTGCGCGCTTGCAGCCAAGCTAATTCCGGGCGAATTTCTTATGATTTATGATTTTTATTATTAAA
TAAGTTATAAAAAAAATAAGTGTATACAAATTTTAAAGTGACTCTTAGGTTTTAAAACGAAAATTCTTAT
TCTTGAGTAACTCTTTCCTGTAGGTCAGGTTGCTTTCTCAGGTATAGCATGAGGTCGCTCTTATTGACCA
CACCTCTACCGGCATGCAAGCTTGGCGTAATCATGGTCATAGCTGTTTCCTGTGTGAAATTGTTATCCGC
TCACAATTCCACACAACATACGAGCCGGAAGCATAAAGTGTAAAGCCTGGGGTGCCTAATGAGTGAGCTA
ACTCACATTAATTGCGTTGCGCTCACTGCCCGCTTTCCAGTCGGGAAACCTGTCGTGCCAGCTGCATTAA
TGAATCGGCCAACGCGCGGGGAGAGGCGGTTTGCGTATTGGGCGCTCTTCCGCTTCCTCGCTCACTGACT
CGCTGCGCTCGGTCGTTCGGCTGCGGCGAGCGGTATCAGCTCACTCAAAGGCGGTAATACGGTTATCCAC
AGAATCAGGGGATAACGCAGGAAAGAACATGTGAGCAAAAGGCCAGCAAAAGGCCAGGAACCGTAAAAAG
GCCGCGTTGCTGGCGTTTTTCCATAGGCTCCGCCCCCCTGACGAGCATCACAAAAATCGACGCTCAAGTC
AGAGGTGGCGAAACCCGACAGGACTATAAAGATACCAGGCGTTTCCCCCTGGAAGCTCCCTCGTGCGCTC
TCCTGTTCCGACCCTGCCGCTTACCGGATACCTGTCCGCCTTTCTCCCTTCGGGAAGCGTGGCGCTTTCT
CATAGCTCACGCTGTAGGTATCTCAGTTCGGTGTAGGTCGTTCGCTCCAAGCTGGGCTGTGTGCACGAAC
CCCCCGTTCAGCCCGACCGCTGCGCCTTATCCGGTAACTATCGTCTTGAGTCCAACCCGGTAAGACACGA
CTTATCGCCACTGGCAGCAGCCACTGGTAACAGGATTAGCAGAGCGAGGTATGTAGGCGGTGCTACAGAG
TTCTTGAAGTGGTGGCCTAACTACGGCTACACTAGAAGAACAGTATTTGGTATCTGCGCTCTGCTGAAGC
CAGTTACCTTCGGAAAAAGAGTTGGTAGCTCTTGATCCGGCAAACAAACCACCGCTGGTAGCGGTGGTTT
TTTTGTTTGCAAGCAGCAGATTACGCGCAGAAAAAAAGGATCTCAAGAAGATCCTTTGATCTTTTCTACG
GGGTCTGACGCTCAGTGGAACGAAAACTCACGTTAAGGGATTTTGGTCATGAGATTATCAAAAAGGATCT
TCACCTAGATCCTTTTAAATTAAAAATGAAGTTTTAAATCAATCTAAAGTATATATGAGTAACCTGAGGC
TATGGCAGGGCCTGCCGCCCCGACGTTGGCTGCGAGCCCTGGGCCTTCACCCGAACTTGGGGGGTGGGGT
GGGGAAAAGGAAGAAACGCGGGCGTATTGGCCCCAATGGGGTCTCGGTGGGGTATCGACAGAGTGCCAGC
CCTGGGACCGAACCCCGCGTTTATGAACAAACGACCCAACACCGTGCGTTTTATTCTGTCTTTTTATTGC
CGTCATAGCGCGGGTTCCTTCCGGTATTGTCTCCTTCCGTGTTTCAGTTAGCCTCCCCCTAGGGTGGGCG
AAGAACTCCAGCATGAGATCCCCGCGCTGGAGGATCATCCAGCCGGCGTCCCGGAAAACGATTCCGAAGC
CCAACCTTTCATAGAAGGCGGCGGTGGAATCGAAATCTCGTGATGGCAGGTTGGGCGTCGCTTGGTCGGT
CATTTCGAACCCCAGAGTCCCGCTCAGAAGAACTCGTCAAGAAGGCGATAGAAGGCGATGCGCTGCGAAT
CGGGAGCGGCGATACCGTAAAGCACGAGGAAGCGGTCAGCCCATTCGCCGCCAAGCTCTTCAGCAATATC
ACGGGTAGCCAACGCTATGTCCTGATAGCGGTCCGCCACACCCAGCCGGCCACAGTCGATGAATCCAGAA
AAGCGGCCATTTTCCACCATGATATTCGGCAAGCAGGCATCGCCATGAGTCACGACGAGATCCTCGCCGT
CGGGCATGCTCGCCTTGAGCCTGGCGAACAGTTCGGCTGGCGCGAGCCCCTGATGCTCTTCGTCCAGATC
ATCCTGATCGACAAGACCGGCTTCCATCCGAGTACGTGCTCGCTCGATGCGATGTTTCGCTTGGTGGTCG
AATGGGCAGGTAGCCGGATCAAGCGTATGCAGCCGCCGCATTGCATCAGCCATGATGGATACTTTCTCGG
CAGGAGCAAGGTGAGATGACAGGAGATCCTGCCCCGGCACTTCGCCCAATAGCAGCCAGTCCCTTCCCGC
TTCAGTGACAACGTCGAGCACAGCTGCGCAAGGAACGCCCGTCGTGGCCAGCCACGATAGCCGCGCTGCC
TCGTCTTGCAGTTCATTCAGGGCACCGGACAGGTCGGTCTTGACAAAAAGAACCGGGCGCCCCTGCGCTG
ACAGCCGGAACACGGCGGCATCAGAGCAGCCGATTGTCTGTTGTGCCCAGTCATAGCCGAATAGCCTCTC
CACCCAAGCGGCCGGAGAACCTGCGTGCAATCCATCTTGTTCAATCATACTCTTCCTTTTTCAATATTAT
TGAAGCATTTATCAGGGTTATTGTCTCATGAGCGGATACATATTTGAATGTATTTAGAAAAATAAACAAA
TAGGGGTTCCGCGCACATTTCCCCGAAAAGTGCCACCTGAACGAAGCATCTGTGCTTCATTTTGTAGAAC
AAAAATGCAACGCGAGAGCGCTAATTTTTCAAACAAAGAATCTGAGCTGCATTTTTACAGAACAGAAATG
CAACGCGAAAGCGCTATTTTACCAACGAAGAATCTGTGCTTCATTTTTGTAAAACAAAAATGCAACGCGA
GAGCGCTAATTTTTCAAACAAAGAATCTGAGCTGCATTTTTACAGAACAGAAATGCAACGCGAGAGCGCT
ATTTTACCAACAAAGAATCTATACTTCTTTTTTGTTCTACAAAAATGCATCCCGAGAGCGCTATTTTTCT
AACAAAGCATCTTAGATTACTTTTTTTCTCCTTTGTGCGCTCTATAATGCAGTCTCTTGATAACTTTTTG
CACTGTAGGTCCGTTAAGGTTAGAAGAAGGCTACTTTGGTGTCTATTTTCTCTTCCATAAAAAAAGCCTG
ACTCCACTTCCCGCGTTTACTGATTACTAGCGAAGCTGCGGGTGCATTTTTTCAAGATAAAGGCATCCCC
GATTATATTCTATACCGATGTGGATTGCGCATACTTTGTGAACAGAAAGTGATAGCGTTGATGATTCTTC
ATTGGTCAGAAAATTATGAACGGTTTCTTCTATTTTGTCTCTATATACTACGTATAGGAAATGTTTACAT
TTTCGTATTGTTTTCGATTCACTCTATGAATAGTTCTTACTACAATTTTTTTGTCTAAAGAGTAATACTA
GAGATAAACATAAAAAATGTAGAGGTCGAGTTTAGATGCAAGTTCAAGGAGCGAAAGGTGGATGGGTAGG
TTATATAGGGATATAGCACAGAGATATATAGCAAAGAGATACTTTTGAGCAATGTTTGTGGAAGCGGTAT
TCGCAATATTTTAGTAGCTCGTTACAGTCCGGTGCGTTTTTGGTTTTTTGAAAGTGCGTCTTCAGAGCGC
TTTTGGTTTTCAAAAGCGCTCTGAAGTTCCTATACTTTCTAGAGAATAGGAACTTCGGAATAGGAACTTC
AAAGCGTTTCCGAAAACGAGCGCTTCCGAAAATGCAACGCGAGCTGCGCACATACAGCTCACTGTTCACG
TCGCACCTATATCTGCGTGTTGCCTGTATATATATATACATGAGAAGAACGGCATAGTGCGTGTTTATGC
TTAAATGCGTACTTATATGCGTCTATTTATGTAGGATGAAAGGTAGTCTAGTACCTCCTGTGATATTATC
CCATTCCATGCGGGGTATCGTATGCTTCCTTCAGCACTACCCTTTAGCTGTTCTATATGCTGCCACTCCT
CAATTGGATTAGTCTCATCCTTCAATGCTATCATTTCCTTTGATATTGGATCATACTAAGAAACCATTAT
TATCATGACATTAACCTATAAAAATAGGCGTATCACGAGGCCCTTTCGTCTCGCGCGTTTCGGTGATGAC
GGTGAAAACCTCTGACACATGCAGCTCCCGGAGACGGTCACAGCTTGTCTGTAAGCGGATGCCGGGAGCA
GACAAGCCCGTCAGGGCGCGTCAGCGGGTGTTGGCGGGTGTCGGGGCTGGCTTAACTATGCGGCATCAGA
GCAGATTGTACTGAGAGTGCACCATAGATCAACGACATTACTATATATATAATATAGGAAGCATTTAATA
GAACAGCATCGTAATATATGTGTACTTTGCAGTTATGACGCCAGATGGCAGTAGTGGAAGATATTCTTTA
TTGAAAAATAGCTTGTCACCTTACGTACAATCTTGATCCGGAGCTTTTCTTTTTTTGCCGATTAAGAATT
AATTCGGTCGAAAAAAGAAAAGGAGAGGGCCAAGAGGGAGGGCATTGGTGACTATTGAGCACGTGAGTAT
ACGTGATTAAGCACACAAAGGCAGCTTGGAGTATGTCTGTTATTAATTTCACAGGTAGTTCTGGTCCATT
GGTGAAAGTTTGCGGCTTGCAGAGCACAGAGGCCGCAGAATGTGCTCTAGATTCCGATGCTGACTTGCTG
GGTATTATATGTGTGCCCAATAGAAAGAGAACAATTGACCCGGTTATTGCAAGGAAAATTTCAAGTCTTG
TAAAAGCATATAAAAATAGTTCAGGCACTCCGAAATACTTGGTTGGCGTGTTTCGTAATCAACCTAAGGA
GGATGTTTTGGCTCTGGTCAATGATTACGGCATTGATATCGTCCAACTGCATGGAGATGAGTCGTGGCAA
GAATACCAAGAGTTCCTCGGTTTGCCAGTTATTAAAAGACTCGTATTTCCAAAAGACTGCAACATACTAC
TCAGTGCAGCTTCACAGAAACCTCATTCGTTTATTCCCTTGTTTGATTCAGAAGCAGGTGGGACAGGTGA
ACTTTTGGATTGGAACTCGATTTCTGACTGGGTTGGAAGGCAAGAGAGCCCCGAAAGCTTACATTTTATG
TTAGCTGGTGGACTGACGCCAGAAAATGTTGGTGATGCGCTTAGATTAAATGGCGTTATTGGTGTTGATG
TAAGCGGAGGTGTGGAGACAAATGGTGTAAAAGACTCTAACAAAATAGCAAATTTCGTCAAAAATGCTAA
GAAATAGGTTATTACTGAGTAGTATTTATTTAAGTATTGTTTGTGCACTTGCCGATCTATGCGGTGTGAA
ATACCGCACAGATGCGTAAGGAGAAAATACCGCATCAGGAAATTGTAAGCGTTAATATTTTGTTAAAATT
CGCGTTAAATTTTTGTTAAATCAGCTCATTTTTTAACCAATAGGCCGAAATCGGCAAAATCCCTTATAAA
TCAAAAGAATAGACCGAGATAGGGT
[37 nt withheld, positions 7166-7202]
AAAGAACGTGGACTCCAACGTCAAAGG
[49 nt withheld, positions 7230-7278]
T
[91 nt withheld, positions 7280-7370]
G
[124 nt withheld, positions 7372-7495]
CCATTCGCCATTCAGGCTGCGCAACTGTTGGGAAGGGCGAT
Features (pLannotate 1.2.2; 24 found; start..end, strand, type, name):
     30..734     +  promoter       ADH1 promoter: S. cerevisiae ADH1; promoter for alcohol dehydrogenase 1
    762..1202    +  CDS            GAL4 DNA binding domain: DNA binding domain of the GAL4 transcriptional activator; Saccharomyces cerevisiae GAL4 (truncated)
   1213..1231    +  promoter       T7 promoter: promoter for bacteriophage T7 RNA polymerase
   1308..1538    +  CDS            PIK-1 (fragment): PIK1_ORYSJ - Also known as PIK1-KA From Oryza sativa subsp. japonica (Rice).
   1571..1618    +  terminator     T7 terminator: transcription terminator for bacteriophage T7 RNA polymerase
   1645..1832    +  terminator     ADH1 terminator: S. cerevisiae ADH1; transcription terminator for the S. cerevisiae alcohol dehydrogenase 1 (ADH1) gene
   1880..1896    -  protein_bind   lac operator: The lac repressor binds to the lac operator to inhibit transcription in E. coli. This inhibition can be relieved by adding lactose or isopropyl-β-D-thiogalactopyranoside (IPTG). lac repressor encoded by lacI
   1904..1934    -  promoter       lac promoter: promoter for the E. coli lac operon
   1949..1970    -  protein_bind   CAP binding site: CAP binding activates transcription in the presence of cAMP. E. coli catabolite activator protein
   1983..2075    -  CDS            lacI (fragment): lac repressor; lacI; The lac repressor binds to the lac operator to inhibit transcription in E. coli. This inhibition can be relieved by adding lactose or isopropyl-β-D-thiogalactopyranoside (IPTG).
   2258..2846    -  rep_origin     ori: high-copy-number ColE1/pMB1/pBR322/pUC origin of replication
   3068..3084    +  polyA_signal   bGH poly(A) signal (fragment): bovine growth hormone polyadenylation signal
   3175..3222    -  polyA_signal   HSV TK poly(A) signal: herpes simplex virus thymidine kinase polyadenylation signal (Cole and Stacy, 1985)
   3281..3433    -  CDS            ble (fragment): BLE_KLEPN - Experimental evidence at protein level: Swiss-Prot protein existence level 1. Binding protein with a strong affinity to the bleomycin family of antibiotics. Binds to CL990; an antimitotic-antibiotic compound. From Klebsiella pneumoniae.
   3454..4248    -  CDS            NeoR/KanR: aminoglycoside phosphotransferase from Tn5; aph(3')-II (or nptII); confers resistance to neomycin, kanamycin, and G418 (Geneticin®)
   4249..4353    -  promoter       AmpR promoter: bla
   4380..5722    -  rep_origin     2μ ori: yeast 2μ plasmid origin of replication
   5790..5825    +  CDS            rop (fragment): Rop protein, which maintains plasmids at low copy number; rop
   5927..5976    +  misc_feature   bom (fragment): basis of mobility region from pBR322
   6115..6262    +  promoter       TRP1 promoter: S. cerevisiae TRP1
   6263..6937    +  CDS            TRP1: phosphoribosylanthranilate isomerase, required for tryptophan biosynthesis; S. cerevisiae TRP1; yeast auxotrophic marker
   6988..7039    +  misc_feature   bom (fragment): basis of mobility region from pBR322
   7067..7495    -  rep_origin     f1 ori (sequence partly withheld): f1 bacteriophage origin of replication; arrow indicates direction of (+) strand synthesis
   7499..29      -  CDS            lacZα (fragment) (across the origin): LacZα fragment of β-galactosidase; lacZ fragment
