[The description below was written by a language model from this plasmid's Addgene catalogue record and pLannotate feature annotations shown in this document.]
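Description:
pTL80 is a yeast two-hybrid bait plasmid built on the pGBKT7 backbone, a yeast expression shuttle vector of about 7.5 kb. In E. coli it replicates from a high-copy ColE1/pUC-type origin and is selected with kanamycin through a Tn5 aminoglycoside phosphotransferase (NeoR/KanR) gene driven by the AmpR promoter. In Saccharomyces cerevisiae it is maintained episomally by the 2μ origin and selected by complementation of tryptophan auxotrophy with the TRP1 marker and its native promoter. An f1 origin and assorted backbone remnants are also annotated, including lac promoter/operator, lacZα, rop, bom and ble fragments. These have no evident role in the construct's function.

The expression cassette uses the constitutive yeast ADH1 promoter to drive the GAL4 DNA-binding domain, followed in the same orientation by the insert and then by T7 and ADH1 terminators. A T7 promoter sits between the GAL4 domain and the insert, which in this backbone allows in vitro transcription of the insert alone. The catalogue names the insert Si514714081 from Setaria italica (foxtail millet). The automated annotation marks a roughly 230 bp coding segment at this position as resembling a fragment of the rice immune receptor Pik-1, most likely reflecting sequence similarity rather than rice origin. The record does not otherwise describe the protein's identity or domain structure.

As a GAL4 DNA-binding domain fusion, the insert serves as bait to be tested against activation-domain prey fusions, with interaction reconstituting GAL4 activity and switching on reporter genes. The associated publication concerns host-target binding by a conserved blast fungus effector, suggesting the plasmid was used to test effector binding to this Setaria protein.
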