Addgene plasmid #168314: pTL80
Purpose: pGBKT7 yeast two-hybrid plasmid
Depositing lab: Sophien Kamoun. Depositing organization: Sainsbury Laboratory, Norwich. Publication: A single amino acid polymorphism in a conserved effector of the multihost blast fungus pathogen expands host-target binding spectrum. Bentham AR, Petit-Houdenot Y, Win J, Chuma I, Terauchi R, Banfield MJ, Kamoun S, Langner T. PLoS Pathog. 2021 Nov 10;17(11):e1009957. doi: 10.1371/journal.ppat.1009957. eCollection 2021 Nov. PubMed 34758051.
Backbone
  Vector backbone: pGBKT7
  Vector type: Yeast Expression
Growth in bacteria
  Bacterial resistance: Kanamycin, 50 μg/mL
  Growth temperature: 37°C
  Growth strain: DH5alpha
  Copy number: High Copy
Gene/Insert
  Gene/Insert name: Si514714081
  Species: Setaria italica
  Cloning method: Unknown
Terms and licenses: Academic/Nonprofit Terms; Industry Terms: Not Available to Industry
How to cite: pTL80 was a gift from Sophien Kamoun (Addgene plasmid # 168314 ; http://n2t.net/addgene:168314 ; RRID:Addgene_168314)
