>Addgene plasmid #168314 | pTL80 | depositor partial sequence | sequence record 326414 | insert
GAATTCAAACAGAAAATTGTGATTAAAGTGCAGATGAGCTGCGATAAATGCCGCAGCAAAGCCATGGCCC
TGGTTGCCGCCAAAGGTGGTGTGGTGAGCGTGGCCATTGCCGGTGCCGATCGCGATCAGGTGGTGGTGGT
GGGTGAAGGTGTGGATAGCATCGAACTGACCAGCACCCTGCGCAAAAAAGTTGGTCCGGCCCAGCTGGTG
CAGGTGGGTGAAGATAAAAAAGAAGTGAAATAAGGATCC
